>Addgene plasmid #144511 | TFORF3035 | addgene full sequence | sequence record 404275 | Addgene NGS Result
TTAATGTAGTCTTATGCAATACTCTTGTAGTCTTGCAACATGGTAACGATGAGTTAGCAACATGCCTTAC
AAGGAGAGAAAAAGCACCGTGCATGCCGATTGGTGGAAGTAAGGTGGTACGATCGTGCCTTATTAGGAAG
GCAACAGACGGGTCTGACATGGATTGGACGAACCACTGAATTGCCGCATTGCAGAGATATTGTATTTAAG
TGCCTAGCTCGATACATAAACGGGTCTCTCTGGTTAGACCAGATCTGAGCCTGGGAGCTCTCTGGCTAAC
TAGGGAACCCACTGCTTAAGCCTCAATAAAGCTTGCCTTGAGTGCTTCAAGTAGTGTGTGCCCGTCTGTT
GTGTGACTCTGGTAACTAGAGATCCCTCAGACCCTTTTAGTCAGTGTGGAAAATCTCTAGCAGTGGCGCC
CGAACAGGGACTTGAAAGCGAAAGGGAAACCAGAGGAGCTCTCTCGACGCAGGACTCGGCTTGCTGAAGC
GCGCACGGCAAGAGGCGAGGGGCGGCGACTGGTGAGTACGCCAAAAATTTTGACTAGCGGAGGCTAGAAG
GAGAGAGATGGGTGCGAGAGCGTCAGTATTAAGCGGGGGAGAATTAGATCGCGATGGGAAAAAATTCGGT
TAAGGCCAGGGGGAAAGAAAAAATATAAATTAAAACATATAGTATGGGCAAGCAGGGAGCTAGAACGATT
CGCAGTTAATCCTGGCCTGTTAGAAACATCAGAAGGCTGTAGACAAATACTGGGACAGCTACAACCATCC
CTTCAGACAGGATCAGAAGAACTTAGATCATTATATAATACAGTAGCAACCCTCTATTGTGTGCATCAAA
GGATAGAGATAAAAGACACCAAGGAAGCTTTAGACAAGATAGAGGAAGAGCAAAACAAAAGTAAGACCAC
CGCACAGCAAGCGGCCGCTGATCTTCAGACCTGGAGGAGGAGATATGAGGGACAATTGGAGAAGTGAATT
ATATAAATATAAAGTAGTAAAAATTGAACCATTAGGAGTAGCACCCACCAAGGCAAAGAGAAGAGTGGTG
CAGAGAGAAAAAAGAGCAGTGGGAATAGGAGCTTTGTTCCTTGGGTTCTTGGGAGCAGCAGGAAGCACTA
TGGGCGCAGCGTCAATGACGCTGACGGTACAGGCCAGACAATTATTGTCTGGTATAGTGCAGCAGCAGAA
CAATTTGCTGAGGGCTATTGAGGCGCAACAGCATCTGTTGCAACTCACAGTCTGGGGCATCAAGCAGCTC
CAGGCAAGAATCCTGGCTGTGGAAAGATACCTAAAGGATCAACAGCTCCTGGGGATTTGGGGTTGCTCTG
GAAAACTCATTTGCACCACTGCTGTGCCTTGGAATGCTAGTTGGAGTAATAAATCTCTGGAACAGATTTG
GAATCACACGACCTGGATGGAGTGGGACAGAGAAATTAACAATTACACAAGCTTAATACACTCCTTAATT
GAAGAATCGCAAAACCAGCAAGAAAAGAATGAACAAGAATTATTGGAATTAGATAAATGGGCAAGTTTGT
GGAATTGGTTTAACATAACAAATTGGCTGTGGTATATAAAATTATTCATAATGATAGTAGGAGGCTTGGT
AGGTTTAAGAATAGTTTTTGCTGTACTTTCTATAGTGAATAGAGTTAGGCAGGGATATTCACCATTATCG
TTTCAGACCCACCTCCCAACCCCGAGGGGACCCATGCATTGCATCTCAATTAGTCAGCAACCAGGTGTGG
AAAGTCCCCAGGCTCCCCAGCAGGCAGAAGTATGCAAAGCATGCGTCTCAATTAGTCAGCAACCATAGTC
CCGCCCCTAACTCCGCCCATCCCGCCCCTAACTCCGCCCAGTTCCGCCCATTCTCCGCCCCATGGCTGAC
TAATTTTTTTTATTTATGCAGAGGCCGAGGCCGCCTCGGCCTCTGAGCTATTCCAGAAGTAGTGAGGAGG
CTTTTTTGGAGGCCTAGGCTTTTGCAAAAAGCTTTCTAGAGGTACCACCGGAGCTTACCATGACCGAGTA
CAAGCCCACGGTGCGCCTCGCCACCCGCGACGACGTCCCCAGGGCCGTACGCACCCTCGCCGCCGCGTTC
GCCGACTACCCCGCCACGCGCCACACCGTCGATCCGGACCGCCACATCGAGCGGGTCACCGAGCTGCAAG
AACTCTTCCTCACGCGCGTCGGGCTCGACATCGGCAAGGTGTGGGTCGCGGACGACGGCGCCGCCGTGGC
GGTCTGGACCACGCCGGAGAGCGTCGAAGCGGGGGCGGTGTTCGCCGAGATCGGCCCGCGCATGGCCGAG
TTGAGCGGTTCCCGGCTGGCCGCGCAGCAACAGATGGAAGGCCTCCTGGCGCCGCACCGGCCCAAGGAGC
CCGCGTGGTTCCTGGCCACCGTCGGCGTCTCGCCCGACCACCAGGGCAAGGGTCTGGGCAGCGCCGTCGT
GCTCCCCGGAGTGGAGGCGGCCGAGCGCGCCGGGGTGCCCGCCTTCCTGGAGACCTCCGCGCCCCGCAAC
CTCCCCTTCTACGAGCGGCTCGGCTTCACCGTCACCGCCGACGTCGAGGTGCCCGAAGGACCGCGCACCT
GGTGCATGACCCGCAAGCCCGGTGCCAGTTAACGAATTCTAGATCTTGAGACAAATGGCAGTATTCATCC
ACAATTTTAAAAGAAAAGGGGGGATTGGGGGGTACAGTGCAGGGGAAAGAATAGTAGACATAATAGCAAC
AGACATACAAACTAAAGAATTACAAAAACAAATTACAAAAATTCAAAATTTTCGGGTTTATTACAGGGAC
AGCAGAGATCCACTTTGGCGCCGGCTCGAGGCCTGCAGGTGCAAAGATGGATAAAGTTTTAAACAGAGAG
GAATCTTTGCAGCTAATGGACCTTCTAGGTCTTGAAAGGAGTGGGAATTGGCTCCGGTGCCCGTCAGTGG
GCAGAGCGCACATCGCCCACAGTCCCCGAGAAGTTGGGGGGAGGGGTCGGCAATTGAACCGGTGCCTAGA
GAAGGTGGCGCGGGGTAAACTGGGAAAGTGATGTCGTGTACTGGCTCCGCCTTTTTCCCGAGGGTGGGGG
AGAACCGTATATAAGTGCAGTAGTCGCCGTGAACGTTCTTTTTCGCAACGGGTTTGCCGCCAGAACACAG
GTAAGTGCCGTGTGTGGTTCCCGCGGGCCTGGCCTCTTTACGGGTTATGGCCCTTGCGTGCCTTGAATTA
CTTCCACCTGGCTGCAGTACGTGATTCTTGATCCCGAGCTTCGGGTTGGAAGTGGGTGGGAGAGTTCGAG
GCCTTGCGCTTAAGGAGCCCCTTCGCCTCGTGCTTGAGTTGAGGCCTGGCCTGGGCGCTGGGGCCGCCGC
GTGCGAATCTGGTGGCACCTTCGCGCCTGTCTCGCTGCTTTCGATAAGTCTCTAGCCATTTAAAATTTTT
GATGACCTGCTGCGACGCTTTTTTTCTGGCAAGATAGTCTTGTAAATGCGGGCCAAGATCTGCACACTGG
TATTTCGGTTTTTGGGGCCGCGGGCGGCGACGGGGCCCGTGCGTCCCAGCGCACATGTTCGGCGAGGCGG
GGCCTGCGAGCGCGGCCACCGAGAATCGGACGGGGGTAGTCTCAAGCTGGCCGGCCTGCTCTGGTGCCTG
GCCTCGCGCCGCCGTGTATCGCCCCGCCCTGGGCGGCAAGGCTGGCCCGGTCGGCACCAGTTGCGTGAGC
GGAAAGATGGCCGCTTCCCGGCCCTGCTGCAGGGAGCTCAAAATGGAGGACGCGGCGCTCGGGAGAGCGG
GCGGGTGAGTCACCCACACAAAGGAAAAGGGCCTTTCCGTCCTCAGCCGTCGCTTCATGTGACTCCACGG
AGTACCGGGCGCCGTCCAGGCACCTCGATTAGTTCTCGAGCTTTTGGAGTACGTCGTCTTTAGGTTGGGG
GGAGGGGTTTTATGCGATGGAGTTTCCCCACACTGAGTGGGTGGAGACTGAAGTTAGGCCAGCTTGGCAC
TTGATGTAATTCTCCTTGGAATTTGCCCTTTTTGAGTTTGGATCTTGGTTCATTCTCAAGCCTCAGACAG
TGGTTCAAAGTTTTTTTCTTCCATTTCAGGTGTCGTGAGGCTAGCATCGATTGATCAACAAGTTTGTACA
AAAAAGTTGGCATGGCTGGGGTCGCGTGCTTGGGAAAAGCTGCCGACGCAGATGAATGGTGCGACAGCGG
CCTGGGCTCCCTGGGTCCGGACGCAGCGGCCCCCGGAGGACCTGGGTTGGGCGCGGAGTTGGGCCCGGGG
CTGTCGTGGGCTCCCCTCGTCTTCGGCTACGTCACTGAGGATGGGGACACGGCACTGCACTTGGCTGTGA
TTCATCAGCATGAACCCTTCCTGGATTTTCTTCTAGGCTTCTCGGCCGGCACTGAGTACATGGACCTGCA
GAATGACCTAGGCCAGACAGCCCTGCACCTGGCAGCCATCCTGGGGGAGACATCCACGGTGGAGAAGCTG
TACGCAGCAGGCGCCGGGCTGTGTGTGGCGGAGCGTAGGGGCCACACGGCGCTGCACCTGGCCTGCCGTG
TGGGGGCACACGCCTGTGCCCGTGCCCTGCTTCAGCCCCGCCCCCGGCGCCCCAGGGAAGCCCCCGACAC
CTACCTCGCTCAGGGCCCTGACCGTACTCCCGACACCAACCATACCCCTGTCGCCTTGTACCCCGATTCC
GACTTGGAGAAGGAAGAAGAGGAGAGTGAGGAGGACTGGAAGCTGCAGCTGGAGGCTGAAAACTACGAGG
GCCACACCCCACTCCACGTGGCCGTTATCCACAAAGATGTGGAGATGGTCCGGCTGCTCCGAGATGCTGG
AGCTGACCTTGACAAACCGGAGCCCACGTGCGGCCGGAGCCCCCTTCATTTGGCAGTGGAGGCCCAGGCA
GCCGATGTGCTGGAGCTTCTCCTGAGGGCAGGCGCGAACCCTGCTGCCCGCATGTACGGTGGCCGCACCC
CACTCGGCAGTGCCATGCTCCGGCCCAACCCCATCCTCGCCCGCCTCCTCCGTGCACACGGAGCCCCTGA
GCCCGAGGGCGAGGACGAGAAATCCGGCCCCTGCAGCAGCAGTAGCGACAGCGACAGCGGAGACGAGGGC
GATGAATACGACGACATTGTGGTTCACAGCAGCCGCAGCCAAACCCGGCTGCCTCCCACCCCAGCCTCAA
AACCTCTTCCTGACGACCCCCGCCCCGTGTGCCCAACTTTCTTGTACAAAGTGGTTGATATCGGTAAGCC
TATCCCTAACCCTCTCCTCGGTCTCGATTCTACGTAGTAATGAACTAGTCCGTAACTTGAAAGTATTTCG
ATTTCTTGGCTTTATATATCTTGTGGAAAGGACGATAAACTCTGGATCGGATTACCTCCACGCGTTAAGT
CGACAATCAACCTCTGGATTACAAAATTTGTGAAAGATTGACTGGTATTCTTAACTATGTTGCTCCTTTT
ACGCTATGTGGATACGCTGCTTTAATGCCTTTGTATCATGCTATTGCTTCCCGTATGGCTTTCATTTTCT
CCTCCTTGTATAAATCCTGGTTGCTGTCTCTTTATGAGGAGTTGTGGCCCGTTGTCAGGCAACGTGGCGT
GGTGTGCACTGTGTTTGCTGACGCAACCCCCACTGGTTGGGGCATTGCCACCACCTGTCAGCTCCTTTCC
GGGACTTTCGCTTTCCCCCTCCCTATTGCCACGGCGGAACTCATCGCCGCCTGCCTTGCCCGCTGCTGGA
CAGGGGCTCGGCTGTTGGGCACTGACAATTCCGTGGTGTTGTCGGGGAAATCATCGTCCTTTCCTTGGCT
GCTCGCCTGTGTTGCCACCTGGATTCTGCGCGGGACGTCCTTCTGCTACGTCCCTTCGGCCCTCAATCCA
GCGGACCTTCCTTCCCGCGGCCTGCTGCCGGCTCTGCGGCCTCTTCCGCGTCTTCGCCTTCGCCCTCAGA
CGAGTCGGATCTCCCTTTGGGCCGCCTCCCCGCGTCGACTTTAAGACCAATGACTTACAAGGCAGCTGTA
GATCTTAGCCACTTTTTAAAAGAAAAGGGGGGACTGGAAGGGCTAATTCACTCCCAACGAAGACAAGATC
TGCTTTTTGCTTGTACTGGGTCTCTCTGGTTAGACCAGATCTGAGCCTGGGAGCTCTCTGGCTAACTAGG
GAACCCACTGCTTAAGCCTCAATAAAGCTTGCCTTGAGTGCTTCAAGTAGTGTGTGCCCGTCTGTTGTGT
GACTCTGGTAACTAGAGATCCCTCAGACCCTTTTAGTCAGTGTGGAAAATCTCTAGCAGTACGTATAGTA
GTTCATGTCATCTTATTATTCAGTATTTATAACTTGCAAAGAAATGAATATCAGAGAGTGAGAGGAACTT
GTTTATTGCAGCTTATAATGGTTACAAATAAAGCAATAGCATCACAAATTTCACAAATAAAGCATTTTTT
TCACTGCATTCTAGTTGTGGTTTGTCCAAACTCATCAATGTATCTTATCATGTCTGGCTCTAGCTATCCC
GCCCCTAACTCCGCCCATCCCGCCCCTAACTCCGCCCAGTTCCGCCCATTCTCCGCCCCATGGCTGACTA
ATTTTTTTTATTTATGCAGAGGCCGAGGCCGCCTCGGCCTCTGAGCTATTCCAGAAGTAGTGAGGAGGCT
TTTTTGGAGGCCTAGGGACGTACCCAATTCGCCCTATAGTGAGTCGTATTACGCGCGCTCACTGGCCGTC
GTTTTACAACGTCGTGACTGGGAAAACCCTGGCGTTACCCAACTTAATCGCCTTGCAGCACATCCCCCTT
TCGCCAGCTGGCGTAATAGCGAAGAGGCCCGCACCGATCGCCCTTCCCAACAGTTGCGCAGCCTGAATGG
CGAATGGG
[124 nt withheld, positions 6869-6992]
C
[91 nt withheld, positions 6994-7084]
A
[49 nt withheld, positions 7086-7134]
CCTTTGACGTTGGAGTCCACGTTCTTT
[37 nt withheld, positions 7162-7198]
ACCCTATCTCGGTCTATTCTTTTGATTTATAAGGGATTTTGCCGATTTCGGCCTATTGGTTAAAAAATGA
GCTGATTTAACAAAAATTTAACGCGAATTTTAACAAAATATTAACGCTTACAATTTAGGTGGCACTTTTC
GGGGAAATGTGCGCGGAACCCCTATTTGTTTATTTTTCTAAATACATTCAAATATGTATCCGCTCATGAG
ACAATAACCCTGATAAATGCTTCAATAATATTGAAAAAGGAAGAGTATGAGTATTCAACATTTCCGTGTC
GCCCTTATTCCCTTTTTTGCGGCATTTTGCCTTCCTGTTTTTGCTCACCCAGAAACGCTGGTGAAAGTAA
AAGATGCTGAAGATCAGTTGGGTGCACGAGTGGGTTACATCGAACTGGATCTCAACAGCGGTAAGATCCT
TGAGAGTTTTCGCCCCGAAGAACGTTTTCCAATGATGAGCACTTTTAAAGTTCTGCTATGTGGCGCGGTA
TTATCCCGTATTGACGCCGGGCAAGAGCAACTCGGTCGCCGCATACACTATTCTCAGAATGACTTGGTTG
AGTACTCACCAGTCACAGAAAAGCATCTTACGGATGGCATGACAGTAAGAGAATTATGCAGTGCTGCCAT
AACCATGAGTGATAACACTGCGGCCAACTTACTTCTGACAACGATCGGAGGACCGAAGGAGCTAACCGCT
TTTTTGCACAACATGGGGGATCATGTAACTCGCCTTGATCGTTGGGAACCGGAGCTGAATGAAGCCATAC
CAAACGACGAGCGTGACACCACGATGCCTGTAGCAATGGCAACAACGTTGCGCAAACTATTAACTGGCGA
ACTACTTACTCTAGCTTCCCGGCAACAATTAATAGACTGGATGGAGGCGGATAAAGTTGCAGGACCACTT
CTGCGCTCGGCCCTTCCGGCTGGCTGGTTTATTGCTGATAAATCTGGAGCCGGTGAGCGTGGGTCTCGCG
GTATCATTGCAGCACTGGGGCCAGATGGTAAGCCCTCCCGTATCGTAGTTATCTACACGACGGGGAGTCA
GGCAACTATGGATGAACGAAATAGACAGATCGCTGAGATAGGTGCCTCACTGATTAAGCATTGGTAACTG
TCAGACCAAGTTTACTCATATATACTTTAGATTGATTTAAAACTTCATTTTTAATTTAAAAGGATCTAGG
TGAAGATCCTTTTTGATAATCTCATGACCAAAATCCCTTAACGTGAGTTTTCGTTCCACTGAGCGTCAGA
CCCCGTAGAAAAGATCAAAGGATCTTCTTGAGATCCTTTTTTTCTGCGCGTAATCTGCTGCTTGCAAACA
AAAAAACCACCGCTACCAGCGGTGGTTTGTTTGCCGGATCAAGAGCTACCAACTCTTTTTCCGAAGGTAA
CTGGCTTCAGCAGAGCGCAGATACCAAATACTGTTCTTCTAGTGTAGCCGTAGTTAGGCCACCACTTCAA
GAACTCTGTAGCACCGCCTACATACCTCGCTCTGCTAATCCTGTTACCAGTGGCTGCTGCCAGTGGCGAT
AAGTCGTGTCTTACCGGGTTGGACTCAAGACGATAGTTACCGGATAAGGCGCAGCGGTCGGGCTGAACGG
GGGGTTCGTGCACACAGCCCAGCTTGGAGCGAACGACCTACACCGAACTGAGATACCTACAGCGTGAGCT
ATGAGAAAGCGCCACGCTTCCCGAAGGGAGAAAGGCGGACAGGTATCCGGTAAGCGGCAGGGTCGGAACA
GGAGAGCGCACGAGGGAGCTTCCAGGGGGAAACGCCTGGTATCTTTATAGTCCTGTCGGGTTTCGCCACC
TCTGACTTGAGCGTCGATTTTTGTGATGCTCGTCAGGGGGGCGGAGCCTATGGAAAAACGCCAGCAACGC
GGCCTTTTTACGGTTCCTGGCCTTTTGCTGGCCTTTTGCTCACATGTTCTTTCCTGCGTTATCCCCTGAT
TCTGTGGATAACCGTATTACCGCCTTTGAGTGAGCTGATACCGCTCGCCGCAGCCGAACGACCGAGCGCA
GCGAGTCAGTGAGCGAGGAAGCGGAAGAGCGCCCAATACGCAAACCGCCTCTCCCCGCGCGTTGGCCGAT
TCATTAATGCAGCTGGCACGACAGGTTTCCCGACTGGAAAGCGGGCAGTGAGCGCAACGCAATTAATGTG
AGTTAGCTCACTCATTAGGCACCCCAGGCTTTACACTTTATGCTTCCGGCTCGTATGTTGTGTGGAATTG
TGAGCGGATAACAATTTCACACAGGAAACAGCTATGACCATGATTACGCCAAGCGCGCAATTAACCCTCA
CTAAAGGGAACAAAAGCTGGAGCTGCAAGC
Features (pLannotate 1.2.2; 34 found; start..end, strand, type, name):
      5..231     +  promoter       RSV promoter: Rous sarcoma virus enhancer/promoter
    232..412     +  LTR            5' LTR (truncated): truncated 5' long terminal repeat (LTR) from HIV-1
    459..584     +  misc_feature   HIV-1 Ψ: packaging signal of human immunodeficiency virus type 1
    568..931     +  CDS            HIV-1 gag (fragment): gag protein from human immunodeficiency virus 1; gag
   1077..1310    +  misc_feature   RRE: The Rev response element (RRE) of HIV-1 allows for Rev-dependent mRNA export from the nucleus to the cytoplasm.
   1687..1713    +  CDS            Rev (fragment): human immunodeficiency virus 1 (HIV-1) Rev protein; rev; enhances nuclear export of unspliced and incompletely spliced viral mRNAs
   1720..1743    +  promoter       SV40 promoter (fragment): SV40 early promoter
   1744..1815    +  promoter       SV40 promoter (fragment): SV40 enhancer and early promoter
   1839..1974    +  rep_origin     SV40 ori: SV40 origin of replication
   2020..2616    +  CDS            PuroR (fragment): puromycin N-acetyltransferase; pac from Streptomyces; confers resistance to puromycin
   2665..2782    +  misc_feature   cPPT/CTS: central polypurine tract and central termination sequence of HIV-1
   2847..2913    +  CDS            small t antigen (fragment): SV40 (simian virus 40) small t antigen
   2920..4098    +  promoter       EF-1α promoter: strong constitutive promoter for human elongation factor EF-1α
   4119..4136    +  protein_bind   attB1 (fragment): mutant version of attB; core recombination site for the Gateway® BP reaction BP Clonase™
   4142..5209    +  CDS            NFKBIB: IKBB_HUMAN - Also known as IKBB, TRIP9. Experimental evidence at protein level: Swiss-Prot protein existence level 1. Inhibits NF-kappa-B by complexing with and trapping it in the cytoplasm. However, the unphosphorylated form resynthesized after cell stimulation is able to bind NF-kappa-B allowing its transport to the nucleus and protecting it to further NFKBIA-dependent inactivation. Association with inhibitor kappa B-interacting NKIRAS1 and NKIRAS2 prevent its phosphorylation rendering it more resistant to degradation, explaining its slower degradation. From Homo sapiens (Human).
   5212..5235    -  protein_bind   attB2: mutant version of attB; recombination site for the Gateway® BP reaction BP Clonase™
   5243..5284    +  CDS            V5 tag: epitope tag from simian virus 5
   5300..5353    +  promoter       U6 promoter (fragment): RNA polymerase III promoter for human U6 snRNA
   5395..5983    +  misc_feature   WPRE: woodchuck hepatitis virus posttranscriptional regulatory element
   6034..6053    +  misc_feature   cPPT/CTS (fragment): central polypurine tract and central termination sequence of HIV-1
   6055..6288    +  LTR            3' LTR (ΔU3): self-inactivating 3' long terminal repeat (LTR) from HIV-1
   6366..6487    +  polyA_signal   SV40 poly(A) signal: SV40 polyadenylation signal
   6527..6662    +  rep_origin     SV40 ori: SV40 origin of replication
   6683..6701    -  promoter       T7 promoter: promoter for bacteriophage T7 RNA polymerase
   6709..6864    +  CDS            lacZα (fragment): LacZα fragment of β-galactosidase; lacZ fragment
   6869..7297    +  rep_origin     f1 ori (sequence partly withheld): f1 bacteriophage origin of replication; arrow indicates direction of (+) strand synthesis
   7350..7454    +  promoter       AmpR promoter: bla
   7455..8315    +  CDS            AmpR: β-lactamase; bla; confers resistance to ampicillin, carbenicillin, and related antibiotics
   8486..9074    +  rep_origin     ori: high-copy-number ColE1/pMB1/pBR322/pUC origin of replication
   9257..9349    +  CDS            lacI (fragment): lac repressor; lacI; The lac repressor binds to the lac operator to inhibit transcription in E. coli. This inhibition can be relieved by adding lactose or isopropyl-β-D-thiogalactopyranoside (IPTG).
   9362..9383    +  protein_bind   CAP binding site: CAP binding activates transcription in the presence of cAMP. E. coli catabolite activator protein
   9398..9428    +  promoter       lac promoter: promoter for the E. coli lac operon
   9436..9452    +  protein_bind   lac operator: The lac repressor binds to the lac operator to inhibit transcription in E. coli. This inhibition can be relieved by adding lactose or isopropyl-β-D-thiogalactopyranoside (IPTG). lac repressor encoded by lacI
   9497..9515    +  promoter       T3 promoter: promoter for bacteriophage T3 RNA polymerase
