[The description below was written by a language model from this plasmid's Addgene catalogue record and pLannotate feature annotations shown in this document.]
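Description:
TFORF3035 is a lentiviral mammalian expression plasmid built on the pLX_TRC317 backbone and carrying the human NFKBIB open reading frame (also known as IKBB or TRIP9), which encodes an inhibitor of NF-κB that retains the factor in the cytoplasm. It belongs to a barcoded collection of transcription factor ORFs in which each clone carries a unique 24-bp barcode, so that the ORF present in a cell can be identified in pooled overexpression screens. The barcode is not annotated as a separate feature in the table. In bacteria the plasmid is maintained through a high-copy ColE1/pUC origin and selected with ampicillin resistance. An f1 origin and remnants of a lac/T7/T3 cloning region are also present. The depositor notes that the plasmid can recombine, a known tendency of repeat-containing lentiviral vectors.

The viral portion has a third-generation, self-inactivating layout. An RSV promoter drives a truncated HIV-1 5' LTR, followed by the Ψ packaging signal, a gag fragment, the RRE and a cPPT/CTS, and the genome ends in a ΔU3 3' LTR with a downstream SV40 polyadenylation signal. Within the transferred region, an SV40 early promoter expresses puromycin N-acetyltransferase for selecting transduced cells. Downstream, the EF-1α promoter drives NFKBIB. The ORF was inserted by Gateway cloning and is flanked by attB1 and attB2 sites, with a V5 epitope tag fused at its C terminus for detection. A WPRE after the cassette enhances transcript expression. The annotated sequence of 9,538 nt agrees with the stated backbone and insert sizes. The construct is used to make lentivirus for constitutive NFKBIB overexpression, individually or in pooled screens.
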