Addgene plasmid #144511: TFORF3035
Purpose: Lentiviral vector for overexpressing transcription factor ORFs with unique 24-bp barcodes. Barcodes facilitate identification of transcription factors in pooled screens.
Depositing lab: Feng Zhang. Depositing organization: Broad Institute. Publication: A transcription factor atlas of directed differentiation. Joung J, Ma S, Tay T, Geiger-Schuller KR, Kirchgatterer PC, Verdine VK, Guo B, Arias-Garcia MA, Allen WE, Singh A, Kuksenko O, Abudayyeh OO, Gootenberg JS, Fu Z, Macrae RK, Buenrostro JD, Regev A, Zhang F. Cell. 2023 Jan 5;186(1):209-229.e26. doi: 10.1016/j.cell.2022.11.026. PubMed 36608654.
Backbone
  Vector backbone: pLX_TRC317
  Backbone manufacturer: Broad Institute Genetic Perturbation Platform
  Backbone size w/o insert (bp): 8264
  Vector type: Mammalian Expression, Lentiviral
  Selectable markers: Puromycin
Growth in bacteria
  Bacterial resistance: Ampicillin, 100 μg/mL
  Growth temperature: 37°C
  Growth strain: NEB Stable
  Copy number: High Copy
Gene/Insert
  Gene/Insert name: NFKBIB
  Species: H. sapiens (human)
  Insert size (bp): 1274
  Entrez Gene: NFKBIB (a.k.a. IKBB, TRIP9)
  Promoter: EF1a
  Tag / fusion protein: V5 (C terminal on insert)
  Cloning method: Gateway Cloning
  Sequencing primers: 5′ GGGTGGAGACTGAAGTTAGGCCAG; 3′ CACATAGCGTAAAAGGAGCAACATAG
Resource information
  A portion of this plasmid was derived from a plasmid made by: Broad Institute Genetic Perturbation Platform
Terms and licenses: Academic/Nonprofit Terms; Industry Terms: Not Available to Industry
Depositor comments: NM_002503.4 Please test multiple small colonies in case of plasmid recombination. To make this collection available in a timely manner, a portion of this collection was not fully sequenced by Addgene. If an Addgene verified full plasmid sequence is not available, please contact us prior to placing an order to request the full sequence.
How to cite: TFORF3035 was a gift from Feng Zhang (Addgene plasmid # 144511 ; http://n2t.net/addgene:144511 ; RRID:Addgene_144511)
