>Addgene plasmid #144511 | TFORF3035 | depositor partial sequence | sequence record 285648 | Insert
ATCGATTGATCAACAAGTTTGTACAAAAAAGTTGGCATGGCTGGGGTCGCGTGCTTGGGAAAAGCTGCCG
ACGCAGATGAATGGTGCGACAGCGGCCTGGGCTCCCTGGGTCCGGACGCAGCGGCCCCCGGAGGACCTGG
GTTGGGCGCGGAGTTGGGCCCGGGGCTGTCGTGGGCTCCCCTCGTCTTCGGCTACGTCACTGAGGATGGG
GACACGGCACTGCACTTGGCTGTGATTCATCAGCATGAACCCTTCCTGGATTTTCTTCTAGGCTTCTCGG
CCGGCACTGAGTACATGGACCTGCAGAATGACCTAGGCCAGACAGCCCTGCACCTGGCAGCCATCCTGGG
GGAGACATCCACGGTGGAGAAGCTGTACGCAGCAGGCGCCGGGCTGTGTGTGGCGGAGCGTAGGGGCCAC
ACGGCGCTGCACCTGGCCTGCCGTGTGGGGGCACACGCCTGTGCCCGTGCCCTGCTTCAGCCCCGCCCCC
GGCGCCCCAGGGAAGCCCCCGACACCTACCTCGCTCAGGGCCCTGACCGTACTCCCGACACCAACCATAC
CCCTGTCGCCTTGTACCCCGATTCCGACTTGGAGAAGGAAGAAGAGGAGAGTGAGGAGGACTGGAAGCTG
CAGCTGGAGGCTGAAAACTACGAGGGCCACACCCCACTCCACGTGGCCGTTATCCACAAAGATGTGGAGA
TGGTCCGGCTGCTCCGAGATGCTGGAGCTGACCTTGACAAACCGGAGCCCACGTGCGGCCGGAGCCCCCT
TCATTTGGCAGTGGAGGCCCAGGCAGCCGATGTGCTGGAGCTTCTCCTGAGGGCAGGCGCGAACCCTGCT
GCCCGCATGTACGGTGGCCGCACCCCACTCGGCAGTGCCATGCTCCGGCCCAACCCCATCCTCGCCCGCC
TCCTCCGTGCACACGGAGCCCCTGAGCCCGAGGGCGAGGACGAGAAATCCGGCCCCTGCAGCAGCAGTAG
CGACAGCGACAGCGGAGACGAGGGCGATGAATACGACGACATTGTGGTTCACAGCAGCCGCAGCCAAACC
CGGCTGCCTCCCACCCCAGCCTCAAAACCTCTTCCTGACGACCCCCGCCCCGTGTGCCCAACTTTCTTGT
ACAAAGTGGTTGATATCGGTAAGCCTATCCCTAACCCTCTCCTCGGTCTCGATTCTACGTAGTAATGAAC
TAGTCCGTAACTTGAAAGTATTTCGATTTCTTGGCTTTATATATCTTGTGGAAAGGACGATAAACTCTGG
ATCGGATTACCTCC
