>Addgene plasmid #144511 | TFORF3035 | depositor partial sequence | sequence record 285649 | Barcode
TAAACTCTGGATCGGATTACCTCC
